Addgene plasmid #194901: pgRNA_hMECP2_promoter_No7
Purpose: Lentiviral construct with mCherry and Puro cassettes to express sgRNA-7 targeting the promoter of human MECP2.
Depositing lab: Shawn Liu. Depositing organization: Columbia University. Publication: Multiplex epigenome editing of MECP2 to rescue Rett syndrome neurons. Qian J, Guan X, Xie B, Xu C, Niu J, Tang X, Li CH, Colecraft HM, Jaenisch R, Liu XS. Sci Transl Med. 2023 Jan 18;15(679):eadd4666. doi: 10.1126/scitranslmed.add4666. Epub 2023 Jan 18. PubMed 36652535.
Backbone
  Vector backbone: pgRNA-modified
  Backbone manufacturer: Addgene 84477
  Total vector size (bp): 8319
  Vector type: Mammalian Expression, Lentiviral
  Selectable markers: Puromycin
Growth in bacteria
  Bacterial resistance: Ampicillin, 100 μg/mL
  Growth temperature: 37°C
  Growth strain: NEB Stable
  Copy number: High Copy
Gene/Insert
  Gene/Insert name: sgRNA targeting human MECP2 promoter No.7
  Species: Synthetic
  Promoter: U6
  Cloning method: Restriction Enzyme; 5′ cloning site AarI (destroyed during cloning); 3′ cloning site AarI (destroyed during cloning)
  Sequencing primers: 5′ gaaactcaccctaactg
Terms and licenses: Academic/Nonprofit Terms; Industry Terms: Not Available to Industry
Depositor comments: contain a CMV-Puro-T2A-mCherry cassette allowing for FACS isolation or puromycin selection.
How to cite: pgRNA_hMECP2_promoter_No7 was a gift from Shawn Liu (Addgene plasmid # 194901 ; http://n2t.net/addgene:194901 ; RRID:Addgene_194901)
