[The description below was written by a language model from this plasmid's Addgene catalogue record and pLannotate feature annotations shown in this document.]
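Description:
pgRNA_hMECP2_promoter_No7 is an HIV-1-based lentiviral transfer plasmid for mammalian expression, built on a modified pgRNA backbone, that delivers a single guide RNA (guide number 7 of a series) directed at the promoter of human MECP2. It is propagated in E. coli through a high-copy ColE1/pUC-type origin with ampicillin selection (AmpR under its own bla promoter). The viral portion has a chimeric 5' end in which a CMV enhancer/promoter drives a truncated 5' LTR. This is followed by the Ψ packaging signal with a gag fragment, the Rev response element and the cPPT/CTS. A WPRE that boosts transcript stability and expression, a nef-derived fragment and a truncated 3' LTR lie downstream. These elements allow the genome to be packaged when helper functions are supplied in trans and then integrated into target cells.

According to the catalogue entry, the guide is transcribed from a U6 promoter. The spacer was inserted between two AarI sites that were destroyed during cloning. The automated annotation does not flag the U6 promoter itself, but it does detect the S. pyogenes tracrRNA-derived scaffold immediately downstream of the cloning region. A second, internal CMV enhancer/promoter drives puromycin N-acetyltransferase and mCherry, which the depositor describes as joined by a T2A peptide, so transduced cells can be enriched by drug selection or sorted by red fluorescence. Two loxP sites bracket the region running from the guide scaffold through mCherry, which would in principle permit Cre-mediated excision, although the record does not comment on this. The plasmid encodes no Cas9 or dCas9 effector, so one must be supplied separately. The associated publication concerns multiplex epigenome editing of MECP2 in Rett syndrome neurons. The sequenced record is 8,306 nt, slightly shorter than the 8,319 bp catalogue size.
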