Features (pLannotate 1.2.2; 24 found; start..end, strand, type, name):
    129..508     +  enhancer       CMV enhancer: human cytomegalovirus immediate early enhancer
    509..708     +  promoter       CMV promoter: human cytomegalovirus (CMV) immediate early promoter
    726..906     +  LTR            5' LTR (truncated): truncated 5' long terminal repeat (LTR) from HIV-1
    953..1078    +  misc_feature   HIV-1 Ψ: packaging signal of human immunodeficiency virus type 1
   1062..1400    +  CDS            HIV-1 gag (fragment): gag protein from human immunodeficiency virus 1; gag
   1575..1808    +  misc_feature   RRE: The Rev response element (RRE) of HIV-1 allows for Rev-dependent mRNA export from the nucleus to the cytoplasm.
   2185..2285    +  CDS            Rev (fragment): human immunodeficiency virus 1 (HIV-1) Rev protein; rev; enhances nuclear export of unspliced and incompletely spliced viral mRNAs
   2335..2452    +  misc_feature   cPPT/CTS: central polypurine tract and central termination sequence of HIV-1
   2705..2738    +  protein_bind   loxP: Cre-mediated recombination occurs in the 8-bp core sequence (GCATACAT). Cre recombinase
   2862..2929    +  misc_RNA       tracrRNA (fragment): trans-activating CRISPR RNA for the Streptococcus pyogenes CRISPR/Cas9 system
   3054..3357    +  enhancer       CMV enhancer: human cytomegalovirus immediate early enhancer
   3358..3561    +  promoter       CMV promoter: human cytomegalovirus (CMV) immediate early promoter
   3595..4191    +  CDS            PuroR: puromycin N-acetyltransferase; pac from Streptomyces alboniger; confers resistance to puromycin
   4267..4974    +  CDS            mCherry: mCherry is a basic (constitutively fluorescent) red fluorescent protein published in 2004, derived from Discosoma sp.. It is reported to be a very rapidly-maturing monomer with low acid sensitivity.
   4997..5030    +  protein_bind   loxP: Cre-mediated recombination occurs in the 8-bp core sequence (GCATACAT). Cre recombinase
   5063..5086    +  misc_feature   MCS (fragment): pBluescript multiple cloning site
   5086..5674    +  misc_feature   WPRE: woodchuck hepatitis virus posttranscriptional regulatory element
   5675..5694    +  misc_feature   MCS (fragment): pBluescript multiple cloning site
   5696..6196    +  CDS            nef (fragment): NEF_HV1LA - Experimental evidence at protein level: Swiss-Prot protein existence level 1. Extracellular Nef protein targets CD4(+) T-lymphocytes for apoptosis by interacting with CXCR4 surface receptors. From Human immunodeficiency virus type 1 group M subtype B (isolate Lai) (HIV-1).
   6203..6383    +  LTR            5' LTR (truncated): truncated 5' long terminal repeat (LTR) from HIV-1
   6445..7033    -  rep_origin     ori: high-copy-number ColE1/pMB1/pBR322/pUC origin of replication
   7204..8064    -  CDS            AmpR: β-lactamase; bla; confers resistance to ampicillin, carbenicillin, and related antibiotics
   8065..8169    -  promoter       AmpR promoter: bla
   8228..8280    -  misc_feature   bom (fragment): basis of mobility region from pBR322
>Addgene plasmid #194901 | pgRNA_hMECP2_promoter_No7 | addgene full sequence | sequence record 382822 | Addgene NGS Result
CGCTGAGTAGTGCGCGAGCAAAATTTAAGCTACAACAAGGCAAGGCTTGACCGACAATTGCATGAAGAAT
CTGCTTAGGGTTAGGCGTTTTGCGCTGCTTCGCGATGTACGGGCCAGATATACGCGTTGACATTGATTAT
TGACTAGTTATTAATAGTAATCAATTACGGGGTCATTAGTTCATAGCCCATATATGGAGTTCCGCGTTAC
ATAACTTACGGTAAATGGCCCGCCTGGCTGACCGCCCAACGACCCCCGCCCATTGACGTCAATAATGACG
TATGTTCCCATAGTAACGCCAATAGGGACTTTCCATTGACGTCAATGGGTGGAGTATTTACGGTAAACTG
CCCACTTGGCAGTACATCAAGTGTATCATATGCCAAGTACGCCCCCTATTGACGTCAATGACGGTAAATG
GCCCGCCTGGCATTATGCCCAGTACATGACCTTATGGGACTTTCCTACTTGGCAGTACATCTACGTATTA
GTCATCGCTATTACCATGGTGATGCGGTTTTGGCAGTACATCAATGGGCGTGGATAGCGGTTTGACTCAC
GGGGATTTCCAAGTCTCCACCCCATTGACGTCAATGGGAGTTTGTTTTGGCACCAAAATCAACGGGACTT
TCCAAAATGTCGTAACAACTCCGCCCCATTGACGCAAATGGGCGGTAGGCGTGTACGGTGGGAGGTCTAT
ATAAGCAGCGCGTTTTGCCTGTACTGGGTCTCTCTGGTTAGACCAGATCTGAGCCTGGGAGCTCTCTGGC
TAACTAGGGAACCCACTGCTTAAGCCTCAATAAAGCTTGCCTTGAGTGCTTCAAGTAGTGTGTGCCCGTC
TGTTGTGTGACTCTGGTAACTAGAGATCCCTCAGACCCTTTTAGTCAGTGTGGAAAATCTCTAGCAGTGG
CGCCCGAACAGGGACTTGAAAGCGAAAGGGAAACCAGAGGAGCTCTCTCGACGCAGGACTCGGCTTGCTG
AAGCGCGCACGGCAAGAGGCGAGGGGCGGCGACTGGTGAGTACGCCAAAAATTTTGACTAGCGGAGGCTA
GAAGGAGAGAGATGGGTGCGAGAGCGTCAGTATTAAGCGGGGGAGAATTAGATCGCGATGGGAAAAAATT
CGGTTAAGGCCAGGGGGAAAGAAAAAATATAAATTAAAACATATAGTATGGGCAAGCAGGGAGCTAGAAC
GATTCGCAGTTAATCCTGGCCTGTTAGAAACATCAGAAGGCTGTAGACAAATACTGGGACAGCTACAACC
ATCCCTTCAGACAGGATCAGAAGAACTTAGATCATTATATAATACAGTAGCAACCCTCTATTGTGTGCAT
CAAAGGATAGAGATAAAAGACACCAAGGAAGCTTTAGACAAGATAGAGGAAGAGCAAAACAAAAGTAAGA
CCACCGCACAGCAAGCGGCCGGCCGCTGATCTTCAGACCTGGAGGAGGAGATATGAGGGACAATTGGAGA
AGTGAATTATATAAATATAAAGTAGTAAAAATTGAACCATTAGGAGTAGCACCCACCAAGGCAAAGAGAA
GAGTGGTGCAGAGAGAAAAAAGAGCAGTGGGAATAGGAGCTTTGTTCCTTGGGTTCTTGGGAGCAGCAGG
AAGCACTATGGGCGCAGCGTCAATGACGCTGACGGTACAGGCCAGACAATTATTGTCTGGTATAGTGCAG
CAGCAGAACAATTTGCTGAGGGCTATTGAGGCGCAACAGCATCTGTTGCAACTCACAGTCTGGGGCATCA
AGCAGCTCCAGGCAAGAATCCTGGCTGTGGAAAGATACCTAAAGGATCAACAGCTCCTGGGGATTTGGGG
TTGCTCTGGAAAACTCATTTGCACCACTGCTGTGCCTTGGAATGCTAGTTGGAGTAATAAATCTCTGGAA
CAGATTTGGAATCACACGACCTGGATGGAGTGGGACAGAGAAATTAACAATTACACAAGCTTAATACACT
CCTTAATTGAAGAATCGCAAAACCAGCAAGAAAAGAATGAACAAGAATTATTGGAATTAGATAAATGGGC
AAGTTTGTGGAATTGGTTTAACATAACAAATTGGCTGTGGTATATAAAATTATTCATAATGATAGTAGGA
GGCTTGGTAGGTTTAAGAATAGTTTTTGCTGTACTTTCTATAGTGAATAGAGTTAGGCAGGGATATTCAC
CATTATCGTTTCAGACCCACCTCCCAACCCCGAGGGGACCCGACAGGCCCGAAGGAATAGAAGAAGAAGG
TGGAGAGAGAGACAGAGACAGATCCATTCGATTAGTGAACGGATCGGCACTGCGTGCGCCAATTCTGCAG
ACAAATGGCAGTATTCATCCACAATTTTAAAAGAAAAGGGGGGATTGGGGGGTACAGTGCAGGGGAAAGA
ATAGTAGACATAATAGCAACAGACATACAAACTAAAGAATTACAAAAACAAATTACAAAAATTCAAAATT
TTCGGGTTTATTACAGGGACAGCAGAGATCCAGTTTGGTTAGTACCGGGCCCGCTCTAGAGATCCGACGC
GCCATCTCTAGGCCCGCGCCGGCCCCCTCGCACGGACTTGTGGGAGAAGCTCGGCTACTCCCCTGCCCCG
GTTAATTTGCATATAATATTTCCTAGTAACTATAGAGGCTTAATGTGCGATAAAAGACAGATAATCTGTT
CTTTTTAATACTAGCTACATTTTACATGATAGGCTTGGATTTCTATAACTTCGTATAGCATACATTATAC
GAAGTTATAAACAGCACAAAAGGAAACTCACCCTAACTGTAAAGTAATTGTGTGTTTTGAGACTATAAGT
ATCCCTTGGAGAACCACCTTGTTGGGGGAGGAAGAGGGGCGTCGTTTAAGAGCTATGCTGGAAACAGCAT
AGCAAGTTTAAATAAGGCTAGTCCGTTATCAACTTGAAAAAGTGGCACCGAGTCGGTGCTTTTTTTCTCG
AGTACTAGGATCCATTAGGCGGCCGCGTGGATAACCGTATTACCGCCATGCATTAGTTATTAATAGTAAT
CAATTACGGGGTCATTAGTTCATAGCCCATATATGGAGTTCCGCGTTACATAACTTACGGTAAATGGCCC
GCCTGGCTGACCGCCCAACGACCCCCGCCCATTGACGTCAATAATGACGTATGTTCCCATAGTAACGCCA
ATAGGGACTTTCCATTGACGTCAATGGGTGGAGTATTTACGGTAAACTGCCCACTTGGCAGTACATCAAG
TGTATCATATGCCAAGTACGCCCCCTATTGACGTCAATGACGGTAAATGGCCCGCCTGGCATTATGCCCA
GTACATGACCTTATGGGACTTTCCTACTTGGCAGTACATCTACGTATTAGTCATCGCTATTACCATGGTG
ATGCGGTTTTGGCAGTACATCAATGGGCGTGGATAGCGGTTTGACTCACGGGGATTTCCAAGTCTCCACC
CCATTGACGTCAATGGGAGTTTGTTTTGGCACCAAAATCAACGGGACTTTCCAAAATGTCGTAACAACTC
CGCCCCATTGACGCAAATGGGCGGTAGGCGTGTACGGTGGGAGGTCTATATAAGCAGAGCTGGTTTAGTG
AACCGTCAGATCCGCTAGCCCACCATGACCGAGTACAAGCCCACGGTGCGCCTCGCCACCCGCGACGACG
TCCCCCGGGCCGTACGCACCCTCGCCGCCGCGTTCGCCGACTACCCCGCCACGCGCCACACCGTCGACCC
GGACCGCCACATCGAGCGGGTCACCGAGCTGCAAGAACTCTTCCTCACGCGCGTCGGGCTCGACATCGGC
AAGGTGTGGGTCGCGGACGACGGCGCCGCGGTGGCGGTCTGGACCACGCCGGAGAGCGTCGAAGCGGGGG
CGGTGTTCGCCGAGATCGGCCCGCGCATGGCCGAGTTGAGCGGTTCCCGGCTGGCCGCGCAGCAACAGAT
GGAAGGCCTCCTGGCGCCGCACCGGCCCAAGGAGCCCGCGTGGTTCCTGGCCACCGTCGGCGTCTCGCCC
GACCACCAGGGCAAGGGTCTGGGCAGCGCCGTCGTGCTCCCCGGAGTGGAGGCGGCCGAGCGCGCCGGGG
TGCCCGCCTTCCTGGAGACCTCCGCGCCCCGCAACCTCCCCTTCTACGAGCGGCTCGGCTTCACCGTCAC
CGCCGACGTCGAGGTGCCCGAAGGACCGCGCACCTGGTGCATGACCCGCAAGCCCGGTGCCGGATCGGGA
GAGGGCAGAGGAAGTCTGCTAACATGCGGTGACGTCGAGGAGAATCCTGGCCCACCGGTCGCCACCATGG
TGAGCAAGGGCGAGGAGGATAACATGGCCATCATCAAGGAGTTCATGCGCTTCAAGGTGCACATGGAGGG
CTCCGTGAACGGCCACGAGTTCGAGATCGAGGGCGAGGGCGAGGGCCGCCCCTACGAGGGCACCCAGACC
GCCAAGCTGAAGGTGACCAAGGGTGGCCCCCTGCCCTTCGCCTGGGACATCCTGTCCCCTCAGTTCATGT
ACGGCTCCAAGGCCTACGTGAAGCACCCCGCCGACATCCCCGACTACTTGAAGCTGTCCTTCCCCGAGGG
CTTCAAGTGGGAGCGCGTGATGAACTTCGAGGACGGCGGCGTGGTGACCGTGACCCAGGACTCCTCCCTG
CAGGACGGCGAGTTCATCTACAAGGTGAAGCTGCGCGGCACCAACTTCCCCTCCGACGGCCCCGTAATGC
AGAAGAAGACCATGGGCTGGGAGGCCTCCTCCGAGCGGATGTACCCCGAGGACGGCGCCCTGAAGGGCGA
GATCAAGCAGAGGCTGAAGCTGAAGGACGGCGGCCACTACGACGCTGAGGTCAAGACCACCTACAAGGCC
AAGAAGCCCGTGCAGCTGCCCGGCGCCTACAACGTCAACATCAAGTTGGACATCACCTCCCACAACGAGG
ACTACACCATCGTGGAACAGTACGAACGCGCCGAGGGCCGCCACTCCACCGGCGGCATGGACGAGCTGTA
CAAGTAAGAATTCGTCGAGGGACCTAATAACTTCGTATAGCATACATTATACGAAGTTATACATGTTTAA
GGGTTCCGGTTCCACTAGGTACAATTCGATATCAAGCTTATCGATAATCAACCTCTGGATTACAAAATTT
GTGAAAGATTGACTGGTATTCTTAACTATGTTGCTCCTTTTACGCTATGTGGATACGCTGCTTTAATGCC
TTTGTATCATGCTATTGCTTCCCGTATGGCTTTCATTTTCTCCTCCTTGTATAAATCCTGGTTGCTGTCT
CTTTATGAGGAGTTGTGGCCCGTTGTCAGGCAACGTGGCGTGGTGTGCACTGTGTTTGCTGACGCAACCC
CCACTGGTTGGGGCATTGCCACCACCTGTCAGCTCCTTTCCGGGACTTTCGCTTTCCCCCTCCCTATTGC
CACGGCGGAACTCATCGCCGCCTGCCTTGCCCGCTGCTGGACAGGGGCTCGGCTGTTGGGCACTGACAAT
TCCGTGGTGTTGTCGGGGAAATCATCGTCCTTTCCTTGGCTGCTCGCCTGTGTTGCCACCTGGATTCTGC
GCGGGACGTCCTTCTGCTACGTCCCTTCGGCCCTCAATCCAGCGGACCTTCCTTCCCGCGGCCTGCTGCC
GGCTCTGCGGCCTCTTCCGCGTCTTCGCCTTCGCCCTCAGACGAGTCGGATCTCCCTTTGGGCCGCCTCC
CCGCATCGATACCGTCGACCTCGATCGAGACCTAGAAAAACATGGAGCAATCACAAGTAGCAATACAGCA
GCTACCAATGCTGATTGTGCCTGGCTAGAAGCACAAGAGGAGGAGGAGGTGGGTTTTCCAGTCACACCTC
AGGTACCTTTAAGACCAATGACTTACAAGGCAGCTGTAGATCTTAGCCACTTTTTAAAAGAAAAGGGGGG
ACTGGAAGGGCTAATTCACTCCCAACGAAGACAAGATATCCTTGATCTGTGGATCTACCACACACAAGGC
TACTTCCCTGATTGGCAGAACTACACACCAGGGCCAGGGATCAGATATCCACTGACCTTTGGATGGTGCT
ACAAGCTAGTACCAGTTGAGCAAGAGAAGGTAGAAGAAGCCAATGAAGGAGAGAACACCCGCTTGTTACA
CCCTGTGAGCCTGCATGGGATGGATGACCCGGAGAGAGAAGTATTAGAGTGGAGGTTTGACAGCCGCCTA
GCATTTCATCACATGGCCCGAGAGCTGCATCCGGACTGTACTGGGTCTCTCTGGTTAGACCAGATCTGAG
CCTGGGAGCTCTCTGGCTAACTAGGGAACCCACTGCTTAAGCCTCAATAAAGCTTGCCTTGAGTGCTTCA
AGTAGTGTGTGCCCGTCTGTTGTGTGACTCTGGTAACTAGAGATCCCTCAGACCCTTTTAGTCAGTGTGG
AAAATCTCTAGCAGCATGTGAGCAAAAGGCCAGCAAAAGGCCAGGAACCGTAAAAAGGCCGCGTTGCTGG
CGTTTTTCCATAGGCTCCGCCCCCCTGACGAGCATCACAAAAATCGACGCTCAAGTCAGAGGTGGCGAAA
CCCGACAGGACTATAAAGATACCAGGCGTTTCCCCCTGGAAGCTCCCTCGTGCGCTCTCCTGTTCCGACC
CTGCCGCTTACCGGATACCTGTCCGCCTTTCTCCCTTCGGGAAGCGTGGCGCTTTCTCATAGCTCACGCT
GTAGGTATCTCAGTTCGGTGTAGGTCGTTCGCTCCAAGCTGGGCTGTGTGCACGAACCCCCCGTTCAGCC
CGACCGCTGCGCCTTATCCGGTAACTATCGTCTTGAGTCCAACCCGGTAAGACACGACTTATCGCCACTG
GCAGCAGCCACTGGTAACAGGATTAGCAGAGCGAGGTATGTAGGCGGTGCTACAGAGTTCTTGAAGTGGT
GGCCTAACTACGGCTACACTAGAAGAACAGTATTTGGTATCTGCGCTCTGCTGAAGCCAGTTACCTTCGG
AAAAAGAGTTGGTAGCTCTTGATCCGGCAAACAAACCACCGCTGGTAGCGGTGGTTTTTTTGTTTGCAAG
CAGCAGATTACGCGCAGAAAAAAAGGATCTCAAGAAGATCCTTTGATCTTTTCTACGGGGTCTGACGCTC
AGTGGAACGAAAACTCACGTTAAGGGATTTTGGTCATGAGATTATCAAAAAGGATCTTCACCTAGATCCT
TTTAAATTAAAAATGAAGTTTTAAATCAATCTAAAGTATATATGAGTAAACTTGGTCTGACAGTTACCAA
TGCTTAATCAGTGAGGCACCTATCTCAGCGATCTGTCTATTTCGTTCATCCATAGTTGCCTGACTCCCCG
TCGTGTAGATAACTACGATACGGGAGGGCTTACCATCTGGCCCCAGTGCTGCAATGATACCGCGAGACCC
ACGCTCACCGGCTCCAGATTTATCAGCAATAAACCAGCCAGCCGGAAGGGCCGAGCGCAGAAGTGGTCCT
GCAACTTTATCCGCCTCCATCCAGTCTATTAATTGTTGCCGGGAAGCTAGAGTAAGTAGTTCGCCAGTTA
ATAGTTTGCGCAACGTTGTTGCCATTGCTACAGGCATCGTGGTGTCACGCTCGTCGTTTGGTATGGCTTC
ATTCAGCTCCGGTTCCCAACGATCAAGGCGAGTTACATGATCCCCCATGTTGTGCAAAAAAGCGGTTAGC
TCCTTCGGTCCTCCGATCGTTGTCAGAAGTAAGTTGGCCGCAGTGTTATCACTCATGGTTATGGCAGCAC
TGCATAATTCTCTTACTGTCATGCCATCCGTAAGATGCTTTTCTGTGACTGGTGAGTACTCAACCAAGTC
ATTCTGAGAATAGTGTATGCGGCGACCGAGTTGCTCTTGCCCGGCGTCAATACGGGATAATACCGCGCCA
CATAGCAGAACTTTAAAAGTGCTCATCATTGGAAAACGTTCTTCGGGGCGAAAACTCTCAAGGATCTTAC
CGCTGTTGAGATCCAGTTCGATGTAACCCACTCGTGCACCCAACTGATCTTCAGCATCTTTTACTTTCAC
CAGCGTTTCTGGGTGAGCAAAAACAGGAAGGCAAAATGCCGCAAAAAAGGGAATAAGGGCGACACGGAAA
TGTTGAATACTCATACTCTTCCTTTTTCAATATTATTGAAGCATTTATCAGGGTTATTGTCTCATGAGCG
GATACATATTTGAATGTATTTAGAAAAATAAACAAATAGGGGTTCCGCGCACATTTCCCCGAAAAGTGCC
ACCTGACGTCGACGGATCGGGAGATCTCCCGATCCCCTATGGTGCACTCTCAGTACAATCTGCTCTGATG
CCGCATAGTTAAGCCAGTATCTGCTCCCTGCTTGTGTGTTGGAGGT
